Addgene plasmid #210583: pcDNA3.1_SM-FLuc0-pA
Purpose: Expresses SM(FLAG)-nonoptimal Firefly luciferase- pA
Depositing lab: Olivia Rissland. Publication: Synonymous codon usage regulates translation initiation. Barrington CL, Galindo G, Koch AL, Horton ER, Morrison EJ, Tisa S, Stasevich TJ, Rissland OS. Cell Rep. 2023 Dec 26;42(12):113413. doi: 10.1016/j.celrep.2023.113413. Epub 2023 Dec 12. PubMed 38096059.
Backbone
  Vector backbone: pcDNA3.1
  Total vector size (bp): 8088
  Vector type: Mammalian Expression, Luciferase
Growth in bacteria
  Bacterial resistance: Ampicillin, 100 μg/mL
  Growth temperature: 37°C
  Growth strain: DH5alpha
  Copy number: High Copy
Gene/Insert
  Gene/Insert name: Spaghetti monster (FLAG)-nonoptimal FLuc (alt names: FLuc; Firefly)
  Insert size (bp): 2661
  Promoter: CMV
  Tag / fusion protein: Spaghetti monster (FLAG) (N terminal on insert)
  Cloning method: Gibson Cloning
  Sequencing primers: 5′ CMV_F; 3′ BGHR
Terms and licenses: Academic/Nonprofit Terms; Industry Terms: Not Available to Industry
How to cite: pcDNA3.1_SM-FLuc0-pA was a gift from Olivia Rissland (Addgene plasmid # 210583 ; http://n2t.net/addgene:210583 ; RRID:Addgene_210583)
