[The description below was written by a language model from this plasmid's Addgene catalogue record and pLannotate feature annotations shown in this document.]
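Description:
pcDNA3.1_SM-FLuc0-pA is an 8,088 bp mammalian expression plasmid built on the pcDNA3.1 backbone. It is propagated in E. coli at high copy from a ColE1/pUC-type origin under ampicillin selection (β-lactamase with its own promoter), and it also carries an f1 phage origin. For selection in mammalian cells, the backbone provides a neomycin phosphotransferase cassette driven by the SV40 enhancer/early promoter and terminated by an SV40 polyadenylation signal. The short bom, ble, lacI and lac promoter/operator annotations appear to be residual backbone fragments rather than functional modules.

The payload is a roughly 2.7 kb open reading frame transcribed from the CMV immediate-early enhancer and promoter, with a T7 promoter just upstream of the coding region and a bovine growth hormone polyadenylation signal downstream (the "pA" in the name). It encodes firefly (Photinus pyralis) luciferase fused at its N terminus to a FLAG "spaghetti monster" tag, a scaffold protein studded with many FLAG epitopes. The automated annotation shows clusters of FLAG repeats flanking a segment labelled mRuby2; this most likely reflects the fluorescent-protein-like scaffold of the tag rather than a functional red reporter, though the record does not clarify this. The "FLuc0" luciferase is described as nonoptimal, meaning it is recoded with synonymous nonoptimal codons.

The multi-epitope N-terminal tag is the kind used to detect nascent peptides with anti-FLAG probes, while luciferase gives a bulk readout of protein output. Consistent with the associated study on synonymous codon usage and translation initiation, the construct serves as a reporter for how codon optimality affects translation in mammalian cells.
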