Features (pLannotate 1.2.2; 25 found; start..end, strand, type, name):
    100..204     -  promoter       AmpR promoter: bla
    263..315     -  misc_feature   bom (fragment): basis of mobility region from pBR322
    470..849     +  enhancer       CMV enhancer: human cytomegalovirus immediate early enhancer
    850..1053    +  promoter       CMV promoter: human cytomegalovirus (CMV) immediate early promoter
   1049..1082    +  LTR            5' LTR (truncated) (fragment): truncated 5' long terminal repeat (LTR) from HIV-1
   1098..1116    +  promoter       T7 promoter: promoter for bacteriophage T7 RNA polymerase
   1148..1173    +  CDS            5xFLAG (fragment): five tandem FLAG® epitope tags
   1178..1201    +  CDS            3xFLAG (fragment): three tandem FLAG® epitope tags
   1205..1229    +  CDS            3xFLAG (fragment): three tandem FLAG® epitope tags
   1232..2038    +  CDS            mRuby2: mRuby2 is a basic (constitutively fluorescent) red fluorescent protein published in 2012, derived from Entacmaea quadricolor. It has moderate acid sensitivity.
   2099..2123    +  CDS            2xFLAG (fragment): two tandem FLAG® epitope tags
   2159..3796    +  CDS            LUCI_PHOPY: Experimental evidence at protein level: Swiss-Prot protein existence level 1. Produces green light with a wavelength of 562 nm. From Photinus pyralis (Common eastern firefly) (Lampyris pyralis).
   3920..4144    +  polyA_signal   bGH poly(A) signal: bovine growth hormone polyadenylation signal
   4148..4169    +  promoter       SV40 promoter (fragment): SV40 enhancer and early promoter
   4190..4618    +  rep_origin     f1 ori (sequence partly withheld): f1 bacteriophage origin of replication; arrow indicates direction of (+) strand synthesis
   4632..4961    +  promoter       SV40 promoter: SV40 enhancer and early promoter
   5028..5819    +  CDS            neo: KKA2_KLEPN - Also known as kan, nptII. Experimental evidence at protein level: Swiss-Prot protein existence level 1. Resistance to kanamycin, neomycin, paromomycin, ribostamycin, butirosin and gentamicin B. From Klebsiella pneumoniae.
   5843..6001    +  CDS            ble (fragment): BLE_KLEPN - Experimental evidence at protein level: Swiss-Prot protein existence level 1. Binding protein with a strong affinity to the bleomycin family of antibiotics. Binds to CL990; an antimitotic-antibiotic compound. From Klebsiella pneumoniae.
   5996..6117    +  polyA_signal   SV40 poly(A) signal: SV40 polyadenylation signal
   6190..6206    -  protein_bind   lac operator: The lac repressor binds to the lac operator to inhibit transcription in E. coli. This inhibition can be relieved by adding lactose or isopropyl-β-D-thiogalactopyranoside (IPTG). lac repressor encoded by lacI
   6214..6244    -  promoter       lac promoter: promoter for the E. coli lac operon
   6259..6280    -  protein_bind   CAP binding site: CAP binding activates transcription in the presence of cAMP. E. coli catabolite activator protein
   6293..6385    -  CDS            lacI (fragment): lac repressor; lacI; The lac repressor binds to the lac operator to inhibit transcription in E. coli. This inhibition can be relieved by adding lactose or isopropyl-β-D-thiogalactopyranoside (IPTG).
   6568..7156    -  rep_origin     ori: high-copy-number ColE1/pMB1/pBR322/pUC origin of replication
   7327..99      -  CDS            AmpR (across the origin): β-lactamase; bla; confers resistance to ampicillin, carbenicillin, and related antibiotics
>Addgene plasmid #210583 | pcDNA3.1_SM-FLuc0-pA | addgene full sequence | sequence record 416824 | Addgene NGS Result
ATCTTTTACTTTCACCAGCGTTTCTGGGTGAGCAAAAACAGGAAGGCAAAATGCCGCAAAAAAGGGAATA
AGGGCGACACGGAAATGTTGAATACTCATACTCTTCCTTTTTCAATATTATTGAAGCATTTATCAGGGTT
ATTGTCTCATGAGCGGATACATATTTGAATGTATTTAGAAAAATAAACAAATAGGGGTTCCGCGCACATT
TCCCCGAAAAGTGCCACCTGACGTCGACGGATCGGGAGATCTCCCGATCCCCTATGGTGCACTCTCAGTA
CAATCTGCTCTGATGCCGCATAGTTAAGCCAGTATCTGCTCCCTGCTTGTGTGTTGGAGGTCGCTGAGTA
GTGCGCGAGCAAAATTTAAGCTACAACAAGGCAAGGCTTGACCGACAATTGCATGAAGAATCTGCTTAGG
GTTAGGCGTTTTGCGCTGCTTCGCGATGTACGGGCCAGATATACGCGTTGACATTGATTATTGACTAGTT
ATTAATAGTAATCAATTACGGGGTCATTAGTTCATAGCCCATATATGGAGTTCCGCGTTACATAACTTAC
GGTAAATGGCCCGCCTGGCTGACCGCCCAACGACCCCCGCCCATTGACGTCAATAATGACGTATGTTCCC
ATAGTAACGCCAATAGGGACTTTCCATTGACGTCAATGGGTGGAGTATTTACGGTAAACTGCCCACTTGG
CAGTACATCAAGTGTATCATATGCCAAGTACGCCCCCTATTGACGTCAATGACGGTAAATGGCCCGCCTG
GCATTATGCCCAGTACATGACCTTATGGGACTTTCCTACTTGGCAGTACATCTACGTATTAGTCATCGCT
ATTACCATGGTGATGCGGTTTTGGCAGTACATCAATGGGCGTGGATAGCGGTTTGACTCACGGGGATTTC
CAAGTCTCCACCCCATTGACGTCAATGGGAGTTTGTTTTGGCACCAAAATCAACGGGACTTTCCAAAATG
TCGTAACAACTCCGCCCCATTGACGCAAATGGGCGGTAGGCGTGTACGGTGGGAGGTCTATATAAGCAGA
GCTCTCTGGCTAACTAGAGAACCCACTGCTTACTGGCTTATCGAAATTAATACGACTCACTATAGGGAGA
CCCAAGCTGGCTAGCGCGGCCGCCACCATGGACTACAAGGACGACGACGACAAAGGTGACTACAAAGATG
ATGACGATAAAGGCGACTATAAGGACGATGACGACAAGGGCGGAAACTCACTGATCAAGGAAAACATGCG
GATGAAGGTGGTGATGGAGGGCTCCGTGAATGGTCACCAGTTCAAGTGCACCGGAGAGGGAGAGGGAAAC
CCGTACATGGGAACTCAGACCATGCGCATTAAGGTCATCGAAGGAGGTCCGCTGCCGTTCGCTTTCGATA
TCCTGGCCACTTCGTTCGGAGGAGGGTCGCGCACGTTCATCAAGTACCCGAAGGGAATCCCGGACTTCTT
TAAGCAGTCATTCCCGGAAGGATTCACTTGGGAACGGGTGACCCGGTATGAAGATGGAGGTGTGGTGACT
GTCATGCAAGATACTTCGCTGGAGGATGGGTGCCTCGTGTACCACGTCCAAGTCCGCGGAGTGAATTTCC
CGTCCAACGGACCAGTGATGCAGAAAAAGACGAAGGGTTGGGAACCTAATACTGAAATGATGTACCCCGC
AGACGGAGGGCTGAGGGGCTACACCCACATGGCGCTGAAGGTCGACGGAGGAGATTACAAGGATGACGAC
GATAAGCAACAAGATTACAAAGACGATGATGACAAGGGCCAGCAGGGCGACTACAAGGACGACGACGACA
AGCAGCAGGACTACAAAGATGACGATGATAAAGGAGGAGGACATCTGTCCTGTTCGTTCGTGACCACCTA
CAGATCAAAGAAAACCGTGGGAAACATCAAGATGCCGGGCATTCATGCCGTCGACCACCGCCTGGAGCGG
CTCGAAGAATCAGACAATGAGATGTTCGTCGTGCAAAGAGAACATGCCGTGGCCAAGTTCGCGGGACTGG
GAGGCGGTGGAGGCGATTACAAAGACGATGATGACAAGGGTGACTATAAAGACGACGATGACAAAGGGGA
TTACAAGGATGATGATGATAAGGGAGGCGGTGGATCAGGTGGAGGAGGTTCACTGCAGGAAGATGCGAAG
AATATAAAGAAGGGACCCGCGCCTTTTTATCCCCTAGAAGATGGAACCGCGGGAGAACAACTACATAAGG
CAATGAAGAGATATGCACTAGTACCTGGAACAATAGCATTTACAGATGCACATATAGAAGTCGATATAAC
GTATGCGGAATATTTTGAAATGTCCGTCCGTCTCGCAGAAGCGATGAAGAGATATGGGCTAAATACAAAT
CATAGAATAGTCGTATGTAGTGAAAATTCTCTTCAATTTTTTATGCCTGTCCTCGGGGCGCTATTTATAG
GAGTCGCAGTCGCGCCCGCGAATGATATATATAATGAACGTGAACTCCTCAATAGTATGGGAATATCGCA
ACCTACCGTAGTATTTGTATCCAAGAAGGGGCTCCAAAAGATACTCAATGTCCAAAAGAAGCTCCCCATA
ATCCAAAAGATCATAATAATGGATTCTAAGACGGATTATCAAGGATTTCAATCGATGTATACGTTTGTCA
CATCTCATCTACCTCCCGGATTTAATGAATATGATTTTGTCCCTGAATCCTTTGATAGGGATAAGACAAT
AGCACTAATAATGAATTCCTCTGGATCTACCGGACTTCCTAAGGGGGTCGCACTTCCTCATAGAACCGCA
TGTGTCAGATTTTCGCATGCGAGAGATCCTATATTTGGCAATCAAATAATACCTGATACAGCGATACTTA
GTGTCGTCCCTTTTCATCATGGGTTTGGAATGTTTACTACACTCGGATATTTCATATGTGGATTTCGCGT
CGTCCTCATGTATAGATTTGAAGAAGAACTCTTTCTAAGGTCCCTTCAAGATTATAAGATACAAAGTGCG
CTCCTCGTCCCTACCCTATTCTCCTTTTTTGCAAAGAGTACCCTTATAGATAAGTATGATCTTTCTAATC
TACATGAAATAGCATCTGGGGGAGCGCCCCTCTCTAAGGAAGTCGGGGAAGCGGTAGCAAAGAGGTTTCA
TCTACCTGGGATAAGGCAAGGATATGGGCTCACAGAAACCACAAGTGCGATACTAATAACACCCGAAGGG
GATGATAAGCCTGGAGCGGTCGGGAAGGTAGTACCCTTTTTTGAAGCGAAGGTCGTAGATCTTGATACCG
GGAAGACGCTTGGAGTCAATCAAAGAGGGGAACTCTGTGTCAGAGGACCTATGATAATGTCCGGATATGT
AAATAATCCCGAAGCGACCAATGCGCTAATAGATAAGGATGGATGGCTACATTCTGGAGATATAGCGTAT
TGGGATGAAGATGAACATTTTTTTATAGTTGACCGCCTAAAGTCTCTCATAAAGTATAAGGGGTATCAAG
TAGCACCCGCAGAACTTGAATCCATACTACTCCAACATCCCAATATATTTGATGCAGGGGTCGCAGGACT
TCCCGATGATGATGCGGGGGAACTTCCCGCAGCGGTCGTCGTCCTCGAACATGGAAAGACGATGACGGAA
AAGGAAATAGTAGATTATGTCGCAAGTCAAGTAACAACCGCGAAGAAGCTTCGCGGAGGAGTCGTATTTG
TCGACGAAGTACCCAAGGGGCTTACCGGAAAGCTCGATGCAAGAAAGATAAGAGAAATACTCATAAAGGC
AAAGAAGGGGGGAAAGATAGCAGTATAAGGTACCGAGCTCGGATCCACTAGTCCAGTGTGGTGGAATTCT
GCAGATATCCAGCACAGTGGCGGCCGCTCGAGTCTAGAGGGCCCGTTTAAACCCGCTGATCAGCCTCGAC
TGTGCCTTCTAGTTGCCAGCCATCTGTTGTTTGCCCCTCCCCCGTGCCTTCCTTGACCCTGGAAGGTGCC
ACTCCCACTGTCCTTTCCTAATAAAATGAGGAAATTGCATCGCATTGTCTGAGTAGGTGTCATTCTATTC
TGGGGGGTGGGGTGGGGCAGGACAGCAAGGGGGAGGATTGGGAAGACAATAGCAGGCATGCTGGGGATGC
GGTGGGCTCTATGGCTTCTGAGGCGGAAAGAACCAGCTGGGGCTCTAGGGGGTATCCCC
[124 nt withheld, positions 4190-4313]
C
[91 nt withheld, positions 4315-4405]
A
[49 nt withheld, positions 4407-4455]
CCTTTGACGTTGGAGTCCACGTTCTTT
[37 nt withheld, positions 4483-4519]
ACCCTATCTCGGTCTATTCTTTTGATTTATAAGGGATTTTGCCGATTTCGGCCTATTGGTTAAAAAATGA
GCTGATTTAACAAAAATTTAACGCGAATTAATTCTGTGGAATGTGTGTCAGTTAGGGTGTGGAAAGTCCC
CAGGCTCCCCAGCAGGCAGAAGTATGCAAAGCATGCATCTCAATTAGTCAGCAACCAGGTGTGGAAAGTC
CCCAGGCTCCCCAGCAGGCAGAAGTATGCAAAGCATGCATCTCAATTAGTCAGCAACCATAGTCCCGCCC
CTAACTCCGCCCATCCCGCCCCTAACTCCGCCCAGTTCCGCCCATTCTCCGCCCCATGGCTGACTAATTT
TTTTTATTTATGCAGAGGCCGAGGCCGCCTCTGCCTCTGAGCTATTCCAGAAGTAGTGAGGAGGCTTTTT
TGGAGGCCTAGGCTTTTGCAAAAAGCTCCCGGGAGCTTGTATATCCATTTTCGGATCTGATCAAGAGACA
GGATGAGGATCGTTTCGCATGATTGAACAAGATGGATTGCACGCAGGTTCTCCGGCCGCTTGGGTGGAGA
GGCTATTCGGCTATGACTGGGCACAACAGACAATCGGCTGCTCTGATGCCGCCGTGTTCCGGCTGTCAGC
GCAGGGGCGCCCGGTTCTTTTTGTCAAGACCGACCTGTCCGGTGCCCTGAATGAACTGCAGGACGAGGCA
GCGCGGCTATCGTGGCTGGCCACGACGGGCGTTCCTTGCGCAGCTGTGCTCGACGTTGTCACTGAAGCGG
GAAGGGACTGGCTGCTATTGGGCGAAGTGCCGGGGCAGGATCTCCTGTCATCTCACCTTGCTCCTGCCGA
GAAAGTATCCATCATGGCTGATGCAATGCGGCGGCTGCATACGCTTGATCCGGCTACCTGCCCATTCGAC
CACCAAGCGAAACATCGCATCGAGCGAGCACGTACTCGGATGGAAGCCGGTCTTGTCGATCAGGATGATC
TGGACGAAGAGCATCAGGGGCTCGCGCCAGCCGAACTGTTCGCCAGGCTCAAGGCGCGCATGCCCGACGG
CGAGGATCTCGTCGTGACCCATGGCGATGCCTGCTTGCCGAATATCATGGTGGAAAATGGCCGCTTTTCT
GGATTCATCGACTGTGGCCGGCTGGGTGTGGCGGACCGCTATCAGGACATAGCGTTGGCTACCCGTGATA
TTGCTGAAGAGCTTGGCGGCGAATGGGCTGACCGCTTCCTCGTGCTTTACGGTATCGCCGCTCCCGATTC
GCAGCGCATCGCCTTCTATCGCCTTCTTGACGAGTTCTTCTGAGCGGGACTCTGGGGTTCGAAATGACCG
ACCAAGCGACGCCCAACCTGCCATCACGAGATTTCGATTCCACCGCCGCCTTCTATGAAAGGTTGGGCTT
CGGAATCGTTTTCCGGGACGCCGGCTGGATGATCCTCCAGCGCGGGGATCTCATGCTGGAGTTCTTCGCC
CACCCCAACTTGTTTATTGCAGCTTATAATGGTTACAAATAAAGCAATAGCATCACAAATTTCACAAATA
AAGCATTTTTTTCACTGCATTCTAGTTGTGGTTTGTCCAAACTCATCAATGTATCTTATCATGTCTGTAT
ACCGTCGACCTCTAGCTAGAGCTTGGCGTAATCATGGTCATAGCTGTTTCCTGTGTGAAATTGTTATCCG
CTCACAATTCCACACAACATACGAGCCGGAAGCATAAAGTGTAAAGCCTGGGGTGCCTAATGAGTGAGCT
AACTCACATTAATTGCGTTGCGCTCACTGCCCGCTTTCCAGTCGGGAAACCTGTCGTGCCAGCTGCATTA
ATGAATCGGCCAACGCGCGGGGAGAGGCGGTTTGCGTATTGGGCGCTCTTCCGCTTCCTCGCTCACTGAC
TCGCTGCGCTCGGTCGTTCGGCTGCGGCGAGCGGTATCAGCTCACTCAAAGGCGGTAATACGGTTATCCA
CAGAATCAGGGGATAACGCAGGAAAGAACATGTGAGCAAAAGGCCAGCAAAAGGCCAGGAACCGTAAAAA
GGCCGCGTTGCTGGCGTTTTTCCATAGGCTCCGCCCCCCTGACGAGCATCACAAAAATCGACGCTCAAGT
CAGAGGTGGCGAAACCCGACAGGACTATAAAGATACCAGGCGTTTCCCCCTGGAAGCTCCCTCGTGCGCT
CTCCTGTTCCGACCCTGCCGCTTACCGGATACCTGTCCGCCTTTCTCCCTTCGGGAAGCGTGGCGCTTTC
TCATAGCTCACGCTGTAGGTATCTCAGTTCGGTGTAGGTCGTTCGCTCCAAGCTGGGCTGTGTGCACGAA
CCCCCCGTTCAGCCCGACCGCTGCGCCTTATCCGGTAACTATCGTCTTGAGTCCAACCCGGTAAGACACG
ACTTATCGCCACTGGCAGCAGCCACTGGTAACAGGATTAGCAGAGCGAGGTATGTAGGCGGTGCTACAGA
GTTCTTGAAGTGGTGGCCTAACTACGGCTACACTAGAAGAACAGTATTTGGTATCTGCGCTCTGCTGAAG
CCAGTTACCTTCGGAAAAAGAGTTGGTAGCTCTTGATCCGGCAAACAAACCACCGCTGGTAGCGGTGGTT
TTTTTGTTTGCAAGCAGCAGATTACGCGCAGAAAAAAAGGATCTCAAGAAGATCCTTTGATCTTTTCTAC
GGGGTCTGACGCTCAGTGGAACGAAAACTCACGTTAAGGGATTTTGGTCATGAGATTATCAAAAAGGATC
TTCACCTAGATCCTTTTAAATTAAAAATGAAGTTTTAAATCAATCTAAAGTATATATGAGTAAACTTGGT
CTGACAGTTACCAATGCTTAATCAGTGAGGCACCTATCTCAGCGATCTGTCTATTTCGTTCATCCATAGT
TGCCTGACTCCCCGTCGTGTAGATAACTACGATACGGGAGGGCTTACCATCTGGCCCCAGTGCTGCAATG
ATACCGCGAGACCCACGCTCACCGGCTCCAGATTTATCAGCAATAAACCAGCCAGCCGGAAGGGCCGAGC
GCAGAAGTGGTCCTGCAACTTTATCCGCCTCCATCCAGTCTATTAATTGTTGCCGGGAAGCTAGAGTAAG
TAGTTCGCCAGTTAATAGTTTGCGCAACGTTGTTGCCATTGCTACAGGCATCGTGGTGTCACGCTCGTCG
TTTGGTATGGCTTCATTCAGCTCCGGTTCCCAACGATCAAGGCGAGTTACATGATCCCCCATGTTGTGCA
AAAAAGCGGTTAGCTCCTTCGGTCCTCCGATCGTTGTCAGAAGTAAGTTGGCCGCAGTGTTATCACTCAT
GGTTATGGCAGCACTGCATAATTCTCTTACTGTCATGCCATCCGTAAGATGCTTTTCTGTGACTGGTGAG
TACTCAACCAAGTCATTCTGAGAATAGTGTATGCGGCGACCGAGTTGCTCTTGCCCGGCGTCAATACGGG
ATAATACCGCGCCACATAGCAGAACTTTAAAAGTGCTCATCATTGGAAAACGTTCTTCGGGGCGAAAACT
CTCAAGGATCTTACCGCTGTTGAGATCCAGTTCGATGTAACCCACTCGTGCACCCAACTGATCTTCAGC
